>Addgene plasmid #182425 | pRSFDuet-1_VNp-LZ_VNp-LZ-mNeongreen-hGH | addgene full sequence | sequence record 360468 | Addgene NGS Result
GGGGAATTGTGAGCGGATAACAATTCCCCTGTAGAAATAATTTTGTTTAACTTTAATAAGGAGATATACC
ATGGATGTATTCATGAAAGGACTTTCAAAGGCCAAGGAGGGAGTTGTGGCAGCTGCTGAGAAAACCAAAC
AGGGTGTGGCAGAAGCAGCAGGAAAGACAAAAGAGGGTGTTCTCAGATCACGTATGAAACAGCTGGAAGA
TAAAGTTGAAGAACTGCTGAGCAAAAACTACCACCTGGAAAATGAAGTTGCCCGTCTGAAAAAACTGGTT
GGTGGATCCTAGAGATCCGAATTCGAGCTCGGCGCGCCTGCAGGTCGACAAGCTTGCGGCCGCATAATGC
TTAAGTCGAACAGAAAGTAATCGTATTGTACACGGCCGCATAATCGAAATTAATACGACTCACTATAGGG
GAATTGTGAGCGGATAACAATTCCCCATCTTAGTATATTAGTTAAGTATAAGAAGGAGATATACATATGG
ATGTATTCATGAAAGGACTTTCAAAGGCCAAGGAGGGAGTTGTGGCAGCTGCTGAGAAAACCAAACAGGG
TGTGGCAGAAGCAGCAGGAAAGACAAAAGAGGGTGTTCTCAGATCACGTATGAAACAGCTGGAAGATAAA
GTTGAAGAACTGCTGAGCAAAAACTACCACCTGGAAAATGAAGTTGCCCGTCTGAAAAAACTGGTTGGTA
GATCTGGAGGAAGCGGAATGGTGAGCAAGGGCGAGGAGGATAACATGGCCTCTCTCCCAGCGACACATGA
GTTACACATCTTTGGCTCCATCAACGGTGTGGACTTTGACATGGTGGGTCAGGGCACCGGCAATCCAAAT
GATGGTTATGAGGAGTTAAACCTGAAGTCCACCAAGGGTGACCTCCAGTTCTCCCCCTGGATTCTGGTCC
CTCATATCGGGTATGGCTTCCATCAGTACCTGCCCTACCCTGACGGGATGTCGCCTTTCCAGGCCGCGAT
GGTAGATGGCTCCGGATACCAAGTCCATCGCACAATGCAGTTTGAAGATGGTGCCTCCCTTACTGTTAAC
TACCGCTACACCTACGAGGGAAGCCACATCAAAGGAGAGGCCCAGGTGAAGGGGACTGGTTTCCCTGCTG
ACGGTCCTGTGATGACCAACTCGCTGACCGCTGCGGACTGGTGCAGGTCGAAGAAGACTTACCCCAACGA
CAAAACCATCATCAGTACCTTTAAGTGGAGTTACACCACTGGAAATGGCAAGCGCTACCGGAGCACTGCG
CGGACCACCTACACCTTTGCCAAGCCAATGGCGGCTAACTATCTGAAGAACCAGCCGATGTACGTGTTCC
GTAAGACGGAGCTCAAGCACTCCAAGACCGAGCTCAACTTCAAGGAGTGGCAAAAGGCCTTTACCGATGT
GATGGGCATGGACGAGCTGTACAAGGCTAGCAGATCTTTCCCGACGATTCCGCTGTCTCGTCTGTTCGAT
AACGCTATGCTGCGTGCACATCGTCTGCACCAGCTGGCATTCGACACTTATCAAGAATTCGAGGAGGCCT
ACATCCCGAAAGAACAGAAATACAGCTTCCTGCAGAACCCGCAAACCTCCCTGTGCTTCAGCGAATCCAT
CCCGACTCCGTCTAACCGCGAAGAAACCCAGCAGAAATCTAATCTGGAACTGCTGCGTATTAGCCTGCTG
CTGATCCAGTCTTGGCTGGAACCGGTGCAATTCCTGCGCAGCGTCTTCGCGAACTCCCTGGTATATGGCG
CTTCCGACTCTAACGTATACGATCTGCTGAAAGACCTGGAGGAGGGTATCCAGACCCTGATGGGCCGCCT
GGAGGACGGCAGCCCGCGTACTGGCCAGATTTTTAAACAGACTTACTCTAAATTCGACACCAACTCCCAT
AATGATGACGCCCTGCTGAAAAACTATGGTCTGCTGTACTGCTTCCGTAAAGACATGGACAAAGTTGAGA
CCTTCCTGCGTATTGTTCAGTGTCGCTCTGTTGAGGGTTCTTGCGGCTTCTAATGAGGTACCCATCATCA
TCATCATCATTAACTCGAGTCTGGTAAAGAAACCGCTGCTGCGAAATTTGAACGCCAGCACATGGACTCG
TCTACTAGCGCAGCTTAATTAACCTAGGCTGCTGCCACCGCTGAGCAATAACTAGCATAACCCCTTGGGG
CCTCTAAACGGGTCTTGAGGGGTTTTTTGCTGAAACCTCAGGCATTTGAGAAGCACACGGTCACACTGCT
TCCGGTAGTCAATAAACCGGTAAACCAGCAATAGACATAAGCGGCTATTTAACGACCCTGCCCTGAACCG
ACGACAAGCTGACGACCGGGTCTCCGCAAGTGGCACTTTTCGGGGAAATGTGCGCGGAACCCCTATTTGT
TTATTTTTCTAAATACATTCAAATATGTATCCGCTCATGAATTAATTCTTAGAAAAACTCATCGAGCATC
AAATGAAACTGCAATTTATTCATATCAGGATTATCAATACCATATTTTTGAAAAAGCCGTTTCTGTAATG
AAGGAGAAAACTCACCGAGGCAGTTCCATAGGATGGCAAGATCCTGGTATCGGTCTGCGATTCCGACTCG
TCCAACATCAATACAACCTATTAATTTCCCCTCGTCAAAAATAAGGTTATCAAGTGAGAAATCACCATGA
GTGACGACTGAATCCGGTGAGAATGGCAAAAGTTTATGCATTTCTTTCCAGACTTGTTCAACAGGCCAGC
CATTACGCTCGTCATCAAAATCACTCGCATCAACCAAACCGTTATTCATTCGTGATTGCGCCTGAGCGAG
ACGAAATACGCGGTCGCTGTTAAAAGGACAATTACAAACAGGAATCGAATGCAACCGGCGCAGGAACACT
GCCAGCGCATCAACAATATTTTCACCTGAATCAGGATATTCTTCTAATACCTGGAATGCTGTTTTCCCGG
GGATCGCAGTGGTGAGTAACCATGCATCATCAGGAGTACGGATAAAATGCTTGATGGTCGGAAGAGGCAT
AAATTCCGTCAGCCAGTTTAGTCTGACCATCTCATCTGTAACATCATTGGCAACGCTACCTTTGCCATGT
TTCAGAAACAACTCTGGCGCATCGGGCTTCCCATACAATCGATAGATTGTCGCACCTGATTGCCCGACAT
TATCGCGAGCCCATTTATACCCATATAAATCAGCATCCATGTTGGAATTTAATCGCGGCCTAGAGCAAGA
CGTTTCCCGTTGAATATGGCTCATACTCTTCCTTTTTCAATATTATTGAAGCATTTATCAGGGTTATTGT
CTCATGAGCGGATACATATTTGAATGTATTTAGAAAAATAAACAAATAGGCATGCAGCGCTCTTCCGCTT
CCTCGCTCACTGACTCGCTACGCTCGGTCGTTCGACTGCGGCGAGCGGTGTCAGCTCACTCAAAAGCGGT
AATACGGTTATCCACAGAATCAGGGGATAAAGCCGGAAAGAACATGTGAGCAAAAAGCAAAGCACCGGAA
GAAGCCAACGCCGCAGGCGTTTTTCCATAGGCTCCGCCCCCCTGACGAGCATCACAAAAATCGACGCTCA
AGCCAGAGGTGGCGAAACCCGACAGGACTATAAAGATACCAGGCGTTTCCCCCTGGAAGCTCCCTCGTGC
GCTCTCCTGTTCCGACCCTGCCGCTTACCGGATACCTGTCCGCCTTTCTCCCTTCGGGAAGCGTGGCGCT
TTCTCATAGCTCACGCTGTTGGTATCTCAGTTCGGTGTAGGTCGTTCGCTCCAAGCTGGGCTGTGTGCAC
GAACCCCCCGTTCAGCCCGACCGCTGCGCCTTATCCGGTAACTATCGTCTTGAGTCCAACCCGGTAAGAC
ACGACTTATCGCCACTGGCAGCAGCCATTGGTAACTGATTTAGAGGACTTTGTCTTGAAGTTATGCACCT
GTTAAGGCTAAACTGAAAGAACAGATTTTGGTGAGTGCGGTCCTCCAACCCACTTACCTTGGTTCAAAGA
GTTGGTAGCTCAGCGAACCTTGAGAAAACCACCGTTGGTAGCGGTGGTTTTTCTTTATTTATGAGATGAT
GAATCAATCGGTCTATCAAGTCAACGAACAGCTATTCCGTTACTCTAGATTTCAGTGCAATTTATCTCTT
CAAATGTAGCACCTGAAGTCAGCCCCATACGATATAAGTTGTAATTCTCATGTTAGTCATGCCCCGCGCC
CACCGGAAGGAGCTGACTGGGTTGAAGGCTCTCAAGGGCATCGGTCGAGATCCCGGTGCCTAATGAGTGA
GCTAACTTACATTAATTGCGTTGCGCTCACTGCCCGCTTTCCAGTCGGGAAACCTGTCGTGCCAGCTGCA
TTAATGAATCGGCCAACGCGCGGGGAGAGGCGGTTTGCGTATTGGGCGCCAGGGTGGTTTTTCTTTTCAC
CAGTGAGACGGGCAACAGCTGATTGCCCTTCACCGCCTGGCCCTGAGAGAGTTGCAGCAAGCGGTCCACG
CTGGTTTGCCCCAGCAGGCGAAAATCCTGTTTGATGGTGGTTAACGGCGGGATATAACATGAGCTGTCTT
CGGTATCGTCGTATCCCACTACCGAGATGTCCGCACCAACGCGCAGCCCGGACTCGGTAATGGCGCGCAT
TGCGCCCAGCGCCATCTGATCGTTGGCAACCAGCATCGCAGTGGGAACGATGCCCTCATTCAGCATTTGC
ATGGTTTGTTGAAAACCGGACATGGCACTCCAGTCGCCTTCCCGTTCCGCTATCGGCTGAATTTGATTGC
GAGTGAGATATTTATGCCAGCCAGCCAGACGCAGACGCGCCGAGACAGAACTTAATGGGCCCGCTAACAG
CGCGATTTGCTGGTGACCCAATGCGACCAGATGCTCCACGCCCAGTCGCGTACCGTCTTCATGGGAGAAA
ATAATACTGTTGATGGGTGTCTGGTCAGAGACATCAAGAAATAACGCCGGAACATTAGTGCAGGCAGCTT
CCACAGCAATGGCATCCTGGTCATCCAGCGGATAGTTAATGATCAGCCCACTGACGCGTTGCGCGAGAAG
ATTGTGCACCGCCGCTTTACAGGCTTCGACGCCGCTTCGTTCTACCATCGACACCACCACGCTGGCACCC
AGTTGATCGGCGCGAGATTTAATCGCCGCGACAATTTGCGACGGCGCGTGCAGGGCCAGACTGGAGGTGG
CAACGCCAATCAGCAACGACTGTTTGCCCGCCAGTTGTTGTGCCACGCGGTTGGGAATGTAATTCAGCTC
CGCCATCGCCGCTTCCACTTTTTCCCGCGTTTTCGCAGAAACGTGGCTGGCCTGGTTCACCACGCGGGAA
ACGGTCTGATAAGAGACACCGGCATACTCTGCGACATCGTATAACGTTACTGGTTTCACATTCACCACCC
TGAATTGACTCTCTTCCGGGCGCTATCATGCCATACCGCGAAAGGTTTTGCGCCATTCGATGGTGTCCGG
GATCTCGACGCTCTCCCTTATGCGACTCCTGCATTAGGAAATTAATACGACTCACTATA
Features (pLannotate 1.2.2; 24 found; start..end, strand, type, name):
      3..27      +  protein_bind   lac operator: The lac repressor binds to the lac operator to inhibit transcription in E. coli. This inhibition can be relieved by adding lactose or isopropyl-β-D-thiogalactopyranoside (IPTG). lac repressor encoded by lacI
     42..64      +  RBS            RBS: efficient ribosome binding site from bacteriophage T7 gene 10 (Olins and Rangwala, 1989)
     71..130     +  CDS            Sncb (fragment): SYUB_MOUSE - Experimental evidence at protein level: Swiss-Prot protein existence level 1. May be involved in neuronal plasticity. From Mus musculus (Mouse).
    191..283     +  CDS            GCN4 (fragment): GCN4_YEAST - Also known as AAS101 From Saccharomyces cerevisiae (strain ATCC 204508 / S288c) (Baker's yeast).
    401..419     +  promoter       T7 promoter: promoter for bacteriophage T7 RNA polymerase
    420..444     +  protein_bind   lac operator: The lac repressor binds to the lac operator to inhibit transcription in E. coli. This inhibition can be relieved by adding lactose or isopropyl-β-D-thiogalactopyranoside (IPTG). lac repressor encoded by lacI
    487..546     +  CDS            Sncb (fragment): SYUB_MOUSE - Experimental evidence at protein level: Swiss-Prot protein existence level 1. May be involved in neuronal plasticity. From Mus musculus (Mouse).
    607..699     +  CDS            GCN4 (fragment): GCN4_YEAST - Also known as AAS101 From Saccharomyces cerevisiae (strain ATCC 204508 / S288c) (Baker's yeast).
    718..1425    +  CDS            mNeonGreen: mNeonGreen is a basic (constitutively fluorescent) green/yellow fluorescent protein published in 2013, derived from Branchiostoma lanceolatum. It is reported to be a very rapidly-maturing monomer with moderate acid sensitivity.
   1435..2010    +  CDS            GH1 (fragment): SOMA_HUMAN - Experimental evidence at protein level: Swiss-Prot protein existence level 1. Plays an important role in growth control. Its major role in stimulating body growth is to stimulate the liver and other tissues to secrete IGF-1. It stimulates both the differentiation and proliferation of myoblasts. It also stimulates amino acid uptake and protein synthesis in muscle and other tissues. From Homo sapiens (Human).
   2023..2040    +  CDS            capTEV™ (fragment): composite tag for in vivo biotinylation, TEV protease cleavage, and 6xHis tagging
   2056..2097    +  CDS            S-Tag (fragment): affinity and epitope tag derived from pancreatic ribonuclease A
   2127..2144    +  CDS            SET1 (fragment): solubility-enhancement tag derived from T7 phage gene 10B
   2152..2199    +  terminator     T7 terminator: transcription terminator for bacteriophage T7 RNA polymerase
   2363..2420    +  promoter       AmpR promoter (fragment): bla
   2429..3244    -  CDS            KanR: aminoglycoside phosphotransferase; aph(3')-Ia; confers resistance to kanamycin in bacteria or G418 (Geneticin®) in eukaryotes
   3245..3336    -  promoter       AmpR promoter: bla
   3352..4101    -  rep_origin     RSF ori: Plasmids containing the RSF 1030 origin of replication can be propagated in E. coli cells that contain additional plasmids with compatible origins.
   4184..4248    -  CDS            TcR (fragment): tetracycline efflux protein; tet; confers resistance to tetracycline
   4263..4284    -  protein_bind   CAP binding site: CAP binding activates transcription in the presence of cAMP. E. coli catabolite activator protein
   4297..5379    -  CDS            lacI: lac repressor; lacI; The lac repressor binds to the lac operator to inhibit transcription in E. coli. This inhibition can be relieved by adding lactose or isopropyl-β-D-thiogalactopyranoside (IPTG).
   5380..5457    -  promoter       lacI promoter: lacI
   5465..5500    -  CDS            TcR (fragment): tetracycline efflux protein; tet; confers resistance to tetracycline
   5503..2       +  promoter       T7 promoter (across the origin): promoter for bacteriophage T7 RNA polymerase
