[The description below was written by a language model from this plasmid's Addgene catalogue record and pLannotate feature annotations shown in this document.]
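Description:
pRSFDuet-1_VNp-LZ_VNp-LZ-mNeongreen-hGH is a bacterial co-expression plasmid built on the Novagen pRSFDuet-1 backbone. It replicates in E. coli from the RSF1030 origin, recorded as high copy and compatible with other plasmids carrying different origins. Selection is with kanamycin through an aminoglycoside phosphotransferase (KanR) gene. The backbone also carries lacI with its own promoter, supplying the lac repressor that keeps the two expression cassettes off until induction with IPTG in a host that provides T7 RNA polymerase.

The payload consists of two tandem T7 promoter/lac operator units in the same orientation. The first, whose promoter spans the sequence origin and which has an annotated T7 gene 10 ribosome binding site, drives VNp-LZ alone. This is a short Vesicle Nucleating peptide, annotated by similarity as a synuclein-like fragment, joined to a leucine zipper matching yeast GCN4. The second unit drives the same VNp-LZ module fused in frame to the green fluorescent protein mNeonGreen, followed by human growth hormone (GH1). Short downstream annotations, including a probable His-tag stretch (scored as a capTEV fragment) and an S-tag fragment, precede a single T7 terminator. Whether any of these are translated as part of the fusion is not stated. The small TcR and extra AmpR promoter fragments appear to be backbone remnants or annotation artefacts.

According to the record and its associated publication title, the construct is used for high-yield production of recombinant protein packaged into vesicles from E. coli. The VNp tag would direct the fusion into vesicles, and the leucine zipper presumably lets the tagged cargo pair with the co-expressed free VNp-LZ. mNeonGreen provides a fluorescent readout of hGH expression and export.
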