Addgene plasmid #182425: pRSFDuet-1_VNp-LZ_VNp-LZ-mNeongreen-hGH
Purpose: Bacterial expression of Vesicle Nucleating peptide-Leucine Zipper and Vesicle Nucleating peptide-Leucine Zipper-mNeongreen-human growth hormone fusion proteins
Depositing lab: Dan Mulvihill. Depositing organization: London and South East University Group (LASE). Publication: High-yield vesicle-packaged recombinant protein production from E. coli. Eastwood TA, Baker K, Streather BR, Allen N, Wang L, Botchway SW, Brown IR, Hiscock JR, Lennon C, Mulvihill DP. Cell Rep Methods. 2023 Feb 2;3(2):100396. doi: 10.1016/j.crmeth.2023.100396. eCollection 2023 Feb 27. PubMed 36936078.
Backbone
  Vector backbone: pRSFDUET-1
  Backbone manufacturer: Novagen
  Vector type: Bacterial Expression
Growth in bacteria
  Bacterial resistance: Kanamycin, 50 μg/mL
  Growth temperature: 37°C
  Growth strain: DH5alpha
  Copy number: High Copy
Gene/Insert 1
  Gene/Insert name: VNp-LZ-mNeongreen-hGH
  Species: H. sapiens (human)
  GenBank ID: UniProtKB: P01241
  Entrez Gene: GH1 (a.k.a. GH, GH-N, GHB5, GHN, IGHD1A, IGHD1B, IGHD2, hGH-N)
  Promoter: T7
  Tag / fusion protein: Vesicle Nucleating peptide (VNp), Leucine Zipper & mNeongreen (N terminal on insert)
  Cloning method: Restriction Enzyme; 5′ cloning site Unknown (unknown if destroyed); 3′ cloning site Unknown (unknown if destroyed)
Gene/Insert 2
  Gene/Insert name: VNp-LZ
  Tag / fusion protein: Vesicle Nucleating peptide (VNp)
Resource information
  A portion of this plasmid was derived from a plasmid made by: Synthetic
Terms and licenses: Academic/Nonprofit Terms; Industry Terms: Not Available to Industry
How to cite: pRSFDuet-1_VNp-LZ_VNp-LZ-mNeongreen-hGH was a gift from Dan Mulvihill (Addgene plasmid # 182425 ; http://n2t.net/addgene:182425 ; RRID:Addgene_182425)
